>Addgene plasmid #149046 | pGBW-m4046470 | addgene full sequence | sequence record 297876 | Ginkgo NGS Result
GCGGCCGCTTGCTATATTGAAGTACGGATTAGAAGCCGCCGAGCGGGCGACAGCCCTCCGACGGAAGACT
CTCCTCCGTGCGTCCTCGTCTTCACCGGTCGCGTTCCTGAAACGCAGATGTGCCTCGCGCCGCACTGCTC
CGAACAATAAAGATTCTACAATACTAGCTTTTATGGTTATGAAGAGGAAAAATTGGCAGTAACCTGGCCC
CACAAACCTTCAAATTAACGAATCAAATTAACAACCATAGGATGATAATGCGATTAGTTTTTTAGCCTTA
TTTCTGGGGTAATTAATCAGCGAAGCGATGATTTTTGATCTATTAACAGATATATAAATGGAAAAGCTGC
ATAACCACTTTAACTAATACTTTCAACATTTTCAGTTTGTATTACTTCTTATTCAAATGTCATAAAAGTA
TCAACAAAAAATTGTTAATATACCTCTATACTTTAACGTCAAGGAGAAAAAACTATAATGGCAGATTCCA
ACGGTACTATTACCGTTGAAGAGCTTAAAAAGCTCCTTGAACAATGGAACCTAGTAATAGGTTTCCTATT
CCTTACATGGATTTGTCTTCTACAATTTGCCTATGCCAACAGGAATAGGTTTTTGTATATAATTAAGTTA
ATTTTCCTCTGGCTGTTATGGCCAGTAACTTTAGCTTGTTTTGTGCTTGCTGCTGTTTACAGAATAAATT
GGATCACCGGTGGAATTGCTATCGCAATGGCTTGTCTTGTAGGCTTGATGTGGCTCAGCTACTTCATTGC
TTCTTTCAGACTGTTTGCGCGTACGCGTTCCATGTGGTCATTCAATCCAGAAACTAACATTCTTCTCAAC
GTGCCACTCCATGGCACTATTCTGACCAGACCGCTTCTAGAAAGTGAACTCGTAATCGGAGCTGTGATCC
TTCGTGGACATCTTCGTATTGCTGGACACCATCTAGGACGCTGTGACATCAAGGACCTGCCTAAAGAAAT
CACTGTTGCTACATCACGAACGCTTTCTTATTACAAATTGGGAGCTTCGCAGCGTGTAGCAGGTGACTCA
GGTTTTGCTGCATACAGTCGCTACAGGATTGGCAACTATAAATTAAACACAGACCATTCCAGTAGCAGTG
ACAATATTGCTTTGCTTGTACAGCTCGTGCCGAGAGGTTCTTGGAGCCATCCGCAGTTTGAAAAATAAAC
AGGCCCCTTTTCCTTTGTCGATATCATGTAATTAGTTATGTCACGCTTACATTCACGCCCTCCTCCCACA
TCCGCTCTAACCGAAAAGGAAGGAGTTAGACAACCTGAAGTCTAGGTCCCTATTTATTTTTTTTAATAGT
TATGTTAGTATTAAGAACGTTATTTATATTTCAAATTTTTCTTTTTTTTCTGTACAAAGCGGCCGCCGAA
CCACTAGTGCACTGCAGTACACGGTTTCCTTGAAATTTTTTTGATTCGGTAATCTCCGAACAGAAGGAAG
AACGAAGGAAGGAGCACAGACTTAGATTGGTATATATACGCATATGTAGTGTTGAAGAAACATGAAATTG
CCCAGTATTCTTAACCCAACTGCACAGAACAAAAACGTGCAGGAAACGAAGATAAATCATGTCGAAAGCT
ACATATAAGGAACGTGCTGCTACTCATCCTAGTCCTGTTGCTGCCAAGCTATTTAATATCATGCACGAAA
AGCAAACAAACTTGTGTGCTTCATTGGATGTTCGTACCACCAAGGAATTACTGGAGTTAGTTGAAGCATT
AGGTCCCAAAATTTGTTTACTAAAAACACATGTGGATATCTTGACTGATTTTTCCATGGAGGGCACAGTT
AAGCCGCTAAAGGCATTATCCGCCAAGTACAATTTTTTACTCTTCGAGGACAGAAAATTTGCTGACATTG
GTAATACAGTCAAATTGCAGTACTCTGCGGGTGTATACAGAATAGCAGAATGGGCAGACATTACGAATGC
ACACGGTGTGGTGGGCCCAGGTATTGTTAGCGGTTTGAAGCAGGCGGCAGAAGAAGTAACAAAGGAACCT
AGAGGCCTTTTGATGTTAGCAGAATTGTCATGCAAGGGCTCCCTATCTACTGGAGAATATACTAAGGGTA
CTGTTGACATTGCGAAGAGCGACAAAGATTTTGTTATCGGCTTTATTGCTCAAAGAGACATGGGTGGAAG
AGATGAAGGTTACGATTGGTTGATTATGACACCCGGTGTGGGTTTAGATGACAAGGGAGATGCATTGGGT
CAACAGTATAGAACCGTGGATGATGTGGTTTCTACAGGATCTGACATTATTATTGTTGGAAGAGGACTAT
TTGCAAAGGGAAGGGATGCTAAGGTAGAGGGTGAACGTTACAGAAAAGCAGGCTGGGAAGCATATTTGAG
AAGATGCGGCCAGCAAAACTAAAAAACTGTATTATAAGTAAATGCATGTATACTAAACTCACAAATTAGA
GCTTCAATTTAATTATATCAGTTATTACCCGAGTAACGAAGCATCTGTGCTTCATTTTGTAGAACAAAAA
TGCAACGCGAGAGCGCTAATTTTTCAAACAAAGAATCTGAGCTGCATTTTTACAGAACAGAAATGCAACG
CGAAAGCGCTATTTTACCAACGAAGAATCTGTGCTTCATTTTTGTAAAACAAAAATGCAACGCGAGAGCG
CTAATTTTTCAAACAAAGAATCTGAGCTGCATTTTTACAGAACAGAAATGCAACGCGAGAGCGCTATTTT
ACCAACAAAGAATCTATACTTCTTTTTTGTTCTACAAAAATGCATCCCGAGAGCGCTATTTTTCTAACAA
AGCATCTTAGATTACTTTTTTTCTCCTTTGTGCGCTCTATAATGCAGTCTCTTGATAACTTTTTGCACTG
TAGGTCCGTTAAGGTTAGAAGAAGGCTACTTTGGTGTCTATTTTCTCTTCCATAAAAAAAGCCTGACTCC
ACTTCCCGCGTTTACTGATTACTAGCGAAGCTGCGGGTGCATTTTTTCAAGATAAAGGCATCCCCGATTA
TATTCTATACCGATGTGGATTGCGCATACTTTGTGAACAGAAAGTGATAGCGTTGATGATTCTTCATTGG
TCAGAAAATTATGAACGGTTTCTTCTATTTTGTCTCTATATACTACGTATAGGAAATGTTTACATTTTCG
TATTGTTTTCGATTCACTCTATGAATAGTTCTTACTACAATTTTTTTGTCTAAAGAGTAATACTAGAGAT
AAACATAAAAAATGTAGAGGTCGAGTTTAGATGCAAGTTCAAGGAGCGAAAGGTGGATGGGTAGGTTATA
TAGGGATATAGCACAGAGATATATAGCAAAGAGATACTTTTGAGCAATGTTTGTGGAAGCGGTATTCGCA
ATATTTTAGTAGCTCGTTACAGTCCGGTGCGTTTTTGGTTTTTTGAAAGTGCGTCATCAGAGCGCTTTTG
GTTTTCAAAAGCGCTCTGAAGTTCCTATACTTTCTAGCTAGAGAATAGGAACTTCCCGAGCGGCCGCGTG
TTACAAGCTTGACTCCAGCGTAACTGGACTGCAATCAACTCACTGGCTCACCTTCACGGGTGGGCCTTTC
TTCGGTAGAAAATCAAAGGATCTTCTTGAGATCCTTTTTTTCTGCGCGTAATCTGCTGCTTGCAAACAAA
AAAACCACCGCTACCAGCGGTGGTTTGTTTGCCGGATCAAGAGCTACCAACTCTTTTTCCGAGGTAACTG
GCTTCAGCAGAGCGCAGATACCAAATACTGTTCTTCTAGTGTAGCCGTAGTTAGGCCACCACTTCAAGAA
CTCTGTAGCACCGCCTACATACCTCGCTCTGCTAATCCTGTTACCAGTGGCTGCTGCCAGTGGCGATAAG
TCGTGTCTTACCGGGTTGGACTCAAGACGATAGTTACCGGATAAGGCGCAGCGGTCGGGCTGAACGGGGG
GTTCGTGCACACAGCCCAGCTTGGAGCGAACGACCTACACCGAACTGAGATACCTACAGCGTGAGCTATG
AGAAAGCGCCACGCTTCCCGAAGGGAGAAAGGCGGACAGGTATCCGGTAAGCGGCAGGGTCGGAACAGGA
GAGCGCACGAGGGAGCTTCCAGGGGTAAACGCCTGGTATCTTTATAGTCCTGTCGGGTTTCGCCACCTCT
GACTTGAGCATCGATTTTTGTGATGCTCGTCAGGGGGGCGGAGCCTATGGAAAAACGCCAGCAACGCAGA
AAGGCCCACCCGAAGGTGAGCCAGGTGATTACATTTGGGCCCTCATCAGAGGTTTTCACCGTCATCACCG
AAACGCGCGAGGCAGCTGCGGTAAAGCTCATCAGCGTGGTCGTGAAGCGATTCACAGATGTCTGCCTGTT
CATCCGCGTCCAGCTCGTTGAGTTTCTCCAGAAGCGTTAATGTCTGGCTTCTGATAAAGCGGGCCATGTT
AAGGGCGGTTTTTTCCTGTTTGGTCACTTACCAATGCTTAATCAGTGAGGCACCTATCTCAGCGATCTGT
CTATTTCGTTCATCCATAGTTGCCTGACTCCCCGTCGTGTAGATAACTACGATGCGGGAGGGCTTACCAT
CTGGCCCCAGTGCTGCAATGATACCGCGAGACCCACGCTCACCGGCTCCAGATTTATCAGCAATAAACCA
GCCAGCCGGGAGGGCCGAGCGCAGAAGTGATCCTGCAACTTTATCCGCCTCCATCCAGTCTATTAATTGT
TGCCGGGAAGCTAGAGTAAGTAGTTCGCCAGTTAATAGTTTGCGCAACGTTGTTGCCATTGCTACAGGCA
TCGTGGTGTCACGCTCGTCGTTTGGTATGGCTTCATTCAGCTCCGGTTCCCAACGATCAAGGCGAGTTAC
ATGATCCCCCATGTTGTGCAAAAAAGCGGTTAGCTCCTTCGGTCCTCCGATCGTTGCCAGAAGTAAGTTG
GCCGCAGTGTTATCACTCATGGTTATGGCAGCACTGCATAATTCTCTTACTGTCATGCCATCCGTGAGAT
GCTTTTCTGTGACTGGTGAGTACTCAACCAAGTCATTCTGAGAATAGTGTATGCGGCGACCGAGTTGCTC
TTGCCCGGCGTCAATACGGGATAATACCGCGCCACATAGCAGAACTTTAAAAGTGCTCATCATTGGAAAA
CGTTCTTCGGGGCGTAAACTCTCAAGGATCTTACCGCTGTTGAGATCCAGTTCGATGTAACCCACTCGTG
CACCCAACTGATCTTCAGCATCTTTTACTTTCACCAGCGTTTCTGGGTGAGCAAAAACAGGAAGGCAAAA
TGCCGCAAAAAAGGGAATAAGGGCGACACGGAAATGTTGAATACTCATTTTAGCTTCCTTAGCTCCTGAA
AATCTCGATAACTCAAAAAATACGCCCGGTAGTGATCTTATTTCATTATGGTGAAAGTTGGAACCTCTTA
CGTGCCGATCAAGTCAAAAGCCTCCGGTCGGAGGCTTTTGACTTTCTGCTATGGAGGTCAGGTATGATTT
AAATGGTCAGTTAGA
Features (pLannotate 1.2.2; 13 found; start..end, strand, type, name):
     25..466     +  promoter       GAL1 promoter: S. cerevisiae GAL1; inducible promoter, regulated by Gal4
    478..1143    +  CDS            VME1_SARS2: Experimental evidence at protein level: Swiss-Prot protein existence level 1. Component of the viral envelope that plays a central role in virus morphogenesis and assembly via its interactions with other viral proteins (By similarity). Regulates the localization of S protein at cis-Golgi, the place of virus budding (PubMed:33229438). May act by binding cytoplasmic c-terminus of S (PubMed:33229438). From Severe acute respiratory syndrome coronavirus 2 (2019-nCoV) (SARS-CoV-2).
   1214..1386    +  terminator     CYC1 terminator (fragment): S. cerevisiae CYC1; transcription terminator for CYC1
   1422..1598    +  promoter       URA3 promoter (fragment): S. cerevisiae URA3
   1599..2402    +  CDS            URA3: orotidine-5'-phosphate decarboxylase, required for uracil biosynthesis; S. cerevisiae URA3; yeast auxotrophic marker, counterselectable with 5-fluoroorotic acid (5-FOA)
   2485..3467    -  rep_origin     2μ ori: yeast 2μ plasmid origin of replication
   3545..3574    +  terminator     T3Te terminator: phage T3 early transcription terminator
   3596..4183    +  rep_origin     ori: high-copy-number ColE1/pMB1/pBR322/pUC origin of replication
   4195..4222    -  terminator     T7Te terminator: phage T7 early transcription terminator
   4246..4437    -  CDS            rop: Rop protein, which maintains plasmids at low copy number; rop
   4438..5298    -  CDS            AmpR: β-lactamase; bla; confers resistance to ampicillin, carbenicillin, and related antibiotics
   5299..5401    -  promoter       cat promoter: promoter of the E. coli cat gene encoding chloramphenicol acetyltransferase
   5402..5433    -  terminator     tonB terminator: bidirectional E. coli tonB-P14 transcription terminator
