[The description below was written by a language model from this plasmid's Addgene catalogue record and pLannotate feature annotations shown in this document.]
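Description:
pGBW-m4046470 is a yeast episomal expression plasmid carrying the wild-type membrane (M) glycoprotein gene of SARS-CoV-2, produced by gene synthesis. It is an E. coli–yeast shuttle vector. In bacteria it replicates from a high-copy ColE1/pUC-type origin and is selected with ampicillin through a β-lactamase gene, which the annotation places downstream of a cat promoter. In Saccharomyces cerevisiae it is maintained by the 2μ origin, which supports multicopy episomal replication. Selection in yeast relies on URA3, which complements uracil auxotrophy and can be counterselected with 5-FOA. Short phage T3 and T7 early terminators and a tonB terminator flank the bacterial modules, presumably insulating them from transcriptional read-through. A short rop-like annotation sits adjacent to AmpR, although the catalogue lists the plasmid as high copy.

The M coding sequence lies directly downstream of the GAL1 promoter, a Gal4-regulated promoter induced by galactose, and is followed by a CYC1 terminator fragment. According to the catalogue entry, the backbone supplies a C-terminal StrepII affinity tag preceded by a thrombin cleavage site, so the tag could be removed after purification. The feature table does not annotate these elements separately, though there is a short unannotated gap between the M reading frame and the terminator where they could lie. The design suits inducible production of tagged M protein in yeast, for example for purification or interaction work, though the record states only that it is for yeast expression. The depositor cautions that the sequencing used for quality control may not fully cover the entire plasmid.
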