Addgene plasmid #149046: pGBW-m4046470
Purpose: Yeast Expression plasmid for SARS-CoV-2 M (membrane)
Depositing lab: Ginkgo Bioworks & Benjie Chen. Depositing organization: Ginkgo Bioworks.
Backbone
  Vector backbone: AmpR; 2u URA3
  Backbone size w/o insert (bp): 4078
  Vector type: Yeast Expression
  Selectable markers: URA3
Growth in bacteria
  Bacterial resistance: Ampicillin, 100 μg/mL
  Growth temperature: 37°C
  Growth strain: DH5alpha
  Copy number: High Copy
Gene/Insert
  Gene/Insert name: SARS-CoV-2 M (membrane) (alt names: membrane glycoprotein; M protein)
  Species: Severe acute respiratory syndrome coronavirus 2
  Insert size (bp): 662
  Mutation: wt
  Entrez Gene: M (a.k.a. GU280_gp05)
  Promoter: pGAL1
  Tag / fusion protein: Cleavable thrombin;StrepII (C terminal on backbone)
  Cloning method: Unknown
Resource information
  A portion of this plasmid was derived from a plasmid made by: GinkgoBioworks
Depositor comments: NCBI Reference Sequence: YP_009724393.1. Created by gene synthesis with Not1 site. NGS used for QC was performed by Ginkgo and may not fully cover the entire plasmid.
How to cite: pGBW-m4046470 was a gift from Ginkgo Bioworks & Benjie Chen (Addgene plasmid # 149046 ; http://n2t.net/addgene:149046 ; RRID:Addgene_149046)
